>Addgene plasmid #123762 | MTK3a_009 | addgene full sequence | sequence record 249005 | Addgene NGS Result
GTGAGTTTTCGTTCCACTGAGCGTCAGACCCCGTAGAAAAGATCAAAGGATCTTCTTGAGATCCTTTTTT
TCTGCGCGTAATCTGCTGCTTGCAAACAAAAAAACCACCGCTACCAGCGGTGGTTTGTTTGCCGGATCAA
GAGCTACCAACTCTTTTTCCGAAGGTAACTGGCTTCAGCAGAGCGCAGATACCAAATACTGTTCTTCTAG
TGTAGCCGTAGTTAGGCCACCACTTCAAGAACTCTGTAGCACCGCCTACATACCTCGCTCTGCTAATCCT
GTTACCAGTGGCTGCTGCCAGTGGCGATAAGTCGTGTCTTACCGGGTTGGACTCAAGACGATAGTTACCG
GATAAGGCGCAGCGGTCGGGCTGAACGGGGGGTTCGTGCACACAGCCCAGCTTGGAGCGAACGACCTACA
CCGAACTGAGATACCTACAGCGTGAGCTATGAGAAAGCGCCACGCTTCCCGAAGGGAGAAAGGCGGACAG
GTATCCGGTAAGCGGCAGGGTCGGAACAGGAGAGCGCACGAGGGAGCTTCCAGGGGGAAACGCCTGGTAT
CTTTATAGTCCTGTCGGGTTTCGCCACCTCTGACTTGAGCGTCGATTTTTGTGATGCTCGTCAGGGGGGC
GGAGCCTATGGAAAAACGCCAGCAACGCGGCCTTTTTACGGTTCCTGGCCTTTTGCTGGCCTTTTGCTCA
CATGTTCTTTCCTGCGTTATCCCCTGATTCTGTGGATAACCGTAGTCGGTCTCATATGGTGGTTTGTCTG
GTCAACCACCGCGGTCTCAGTGGTGTACGGTACAAACCAGGTTCTTGAGACCAGACCAATAAAAAACGCC
CGGCGGCAACCGAGCGTTCTGAACAAATCCAGATGGAGTTCTGAGGTCATTACTGGATCTATCAACAGGA
GTCCAAGCGAGCTCGATATCAAATTACGCCCCGCCCTGCCACTCATCGCAGTACTGTTGTAATTCATTAA
GCATTCTGCCGACATGGAAGCCATCACAAACGGCATGATGAACCTGAATCGCCAGCGGCATCAGCACCTT
GTCGCCTTGCGTATAATATTTGCCCATGGTGAAAACGGGGGCGAAGAAGTTGTCCATATTGGCCACGTTT
AAATCAAAACTGGTGAAACTCACCCAGGGATTGGCTGAAACGAAAAACATATTCTCAATAAACCCTTTAG
GGAAATAGGCCAGGTTTTCACCGTAACACGCCACATCTTGCGAATATATGTGTAGAAACTGCCGGAAATC
GTCGTGGTATTCACTCCAGAGCGATGAAAACGTTTCAGTTTGCTCATGGAAAACGGTGTAACAAGGGTGA
ACACTATCCCATATCACCAGCTCACCGTCTTTCATTGCCATACGAAATTCCGGATGAGCATTCATCAGGC
GGGCAAGAATGTGAATAAAGGCCGGATAAAACTTGTGCTTATTTTTCTTTACGGTCTTTAAAAAGGCCGT
AATATCCAGCTGAACGGTCTGGTTATAGGTACATTGAGCAACTGACTGAAATGCCTCAAAATGTTCTTTA
CGATGCCATTGGGATATATCAACGGTGGTATATCCAGTGATTTTTTTCTCCATTTTAGCTTCCTTAGCTC
CTGAAAATCTCGATAACTCAAAAAATACGCCCGGTAGTGATCTTATTTCATTATGGTGAAAGTTGGAACC
TCTTACGTGCCCGATCAATCATGACCAAAATCCCTTAAC
Features (pLannotate 1.2.2; 4 found; start..end, strand, type, name):
     56..644     +  rep_origin     ori: high-copy-number ColE1/pMB1/pBR322/pUC origin of replication
    829..863     -  terminator     lambda t0 terminator: minimal transcription terminator from phage lambda (Scholtissek and Grosse, 1987)
    937..1593    -  CDS            cat: CAT_ECOLX - Experimental evidence at protein level: Swiss-Prot protein existence level 1. This enzyme is an effector of chloramphenicol resistance in bacteria. From Escherichia coli. This protein is used as a marker in many commonly used cloning vectors, such as pACYC184.
   1594..1691    -  promoter       cat promoter: promoter of the E. coli cat gene encoding chloramphenicol acetyltransferase
