[The description below was written by a language model from this plasmid's Addgene catalogue record and pLannotate feature annotations shown in this document.]
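Description:
MTK3a_009 is a small part plasmid (about 1.7 kb) from the Mammalian Toolkit (MTK), a hierarchical modular cloning system for assembling genetic circuits destined for mammalian cells. It is built on the MTK0_027 part-entry backbone and, although catalogued as a mammalian expression vector, it is a storage and donor plasmid for a single standardized part rather than a functional expression construct: the annotated features include no mammalian promoter, polyadenylation signal or selection marker. Propagation in E. coli relies on a high-copy ColE1/pUC-type origin, and selection is by chloramphenicol, conferred by the cat gene driven by its native promoter and followed by a lambda t0 terminator.

The payload is a synthetic attP attachment site for the Bxb1 (BxBI) serine integrase, formatted as a Type 3a part. In the MTK scheme, Type 3a positions are normally occupied by N-terminal coding sequences, so this part places the attP site in the slot immediately downstream of a promoter part when a transcriptional unit is assembled. The insert was introduced through BsmBI sites that were destroyed during cloning, as is typical of Golden Gate part domestication. Bxb1 integrase catalyses unidirectional recombination between attP and its partner attB, so a site of this kind is generally used to build landing pads or to enable site-specific integration or rearrangement of DNA in mammalian cells, though the record does not specify the intended application beyond its role as a toolkit part. The automated feature table annotates only the backbone elements; the attP site itself was not detected and presumably lies in the short unannotated region of the sequence.
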