Addgene plasmid #123762: MTK3a_009
Purpose: Encodes BxBI attP site as a Type 3a part to be used in the MTK system
Depositing lab: Hana El-Samad. Depositing organization: University of California, San Francisco (UCSF). Publication: A Toolkit for Rapid Modular Construction of Biological Circuits in Mammalian Cells. Fonseca JP, Bonny AR, Kumar GR, Ng AH, Town J, Wu QC, Aslankoohi E, Chen SY, Dods G, Harrigan P, Osimiri LC, Kistler AL, El-Samad H. ACS Synth Biol. 2019 Nov 15;8(11):2593-2606. doi: 10.1021/acssynbio.9b00322. Epub 2019 Nov 5. PubMed 31686495.
Backbone
  Vector backbone: MTK0_027
  Vector type: Mammalian Expression
Growth in bacteria
  Bacterial resistance: Chloramphenicol, 25 μg/mL
  Growth temperature: 37°C
  Growth strain: DH5alpha
  Copy number: Unknown
Gene/Insert
  Gene/Insert name: attP (BxBI)
  Species: Synthetic
  Cloning method: Restriction Enzyme; 5′ cloning site BsmBI (destroyed during cloning); 3′ cloning site BsmBI (destroyed during cloning)
Terms and licenses: Academic/Nonprofit Terms; Industry Terms: Not Available to Industry
Depositor comments: Type 3a parts are used for N-terminal coding sequences in the MTK system Please visit https://www.biorxiv.org/content/10.1101/506188v2 for BioRxiv preprint
How to cite: MTK3a_009 was a gift from Hana El-Samad (Addgene plasmid # 123762 ; http://n2t.net/addgene:123762 ; RRID:Addgene_123762)
